Addgene plasmid #103763: LSB-hsa-miR-98-5p
Purpose: Used to sense miRNA activity using fluorescence based tools. hsa-miR-98-5p target in 3' UTR of of mKate. miRNA activity can be measured by the repression of mKate2 relative to EBFP2 fluorescent proteins . Plasmid is inherently unstable; please see Depositor Comments
Depositing lab: Ron Weiss. Depositing organization: Massachusetts Institute of Technology. Publication: A mixed antagonistic/synergistic miRNA repression model enables accurate predictions of multi-input miRNA sensor activity. Gam JJ, Babb J, Weiss R. Nat Commun. 2018 Jun 22;9(1):2430. doi: 10.1038/s41467-018-04575-0. PubMed 29934631.
Backbone
  Vector backbone: Low Sensor Backbone (LSB)
  Vector type: Mammalian Expression, Synthetic Biology
Growth in bacteria
  Bacterial resistance: Ampicillin and Kanamycin, 100 & 50 μg/mL
  Growth temperature: 30°C
  Growth strain: NEB Stable
  Copy number: High Copy
Gene/Insert
  Gene/Insert name: hsa-miR-98-5p target
  Species: H. sapiens (human)
  Entrez Gene: MIR98 (a.k.a. MIRLET7L, MIRN98, hsa-mir-98, miR-98)
  Promoter: EF-1a
  Cloning method: Gibson Cloning
Terms and licenses: Academic/Nonprofit Terms; Industry Terms: Not Available to Industry
Depositor comments: Please note that this plasmid is inherently unstable due to a repeating poly A element. We recommend performing a diagnostic digest on multiple colonies upon receipt. The depositors would like to note the presence of several discrepancies between the depositor sequence and physical plasmid sequence. In particular, the sequences upstream and downstream of the puromycin coding region have 10 bp insertions which do not affect the ability to perform puromycin selection. The sequences for those regions within the physical plasmids are as follows: Upstream of Puro: GAATTCGACCGCCTGTCTCAAGGTGCCACC; Downstream of Puro: GCTTTGAGACTACGCGTGAATTCACTCCTC. Please contact if you are interested in this plasmid prior to placing an order.
How to cite: LSB-hsa-miR-98-5p was a gift from Ron Weiss (Addgene plasmid # 103763 ; http://n2t.net/addgene:103763 ; RRID:Addgene_103763)
