[The description below was written by a language model from this plasmid's Addgene catalogue record and pLannotate feature annotations shown in this document.]
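Description:
LSB-hsa-miR-98-5p is a mammalian expression plasmid from a synthetic-biology series of fluorescent microRNA sensors, built on the Low Sensor Backbone (LSB) and about 11 kb in the depositor's full sequence. It is propagated in E. coli from a high-copy ColE1/pUC-type origin and carries both a β-lactamase gene and an aph(3')-Ia kanamycin resistance gene, matching the dual ampicillin and kanamycin selection recorded for it. A remnant of the lac promoter/operator region is also annotated in the backbone.

The payload consists of two parallel transcription units, each driven by the human EF-1α core promoter with its intron A and terminated by a rabbit β-globin polyadenylation region. One unit expresses the red fluorescent protein mKate2, with the hsa-miR-98-5p target placed in its 3' UTR; this target is not separately annotated in the feature table. The other unit expresses the blue protein EBFP2 as an unregulated internal reference. When miR-98-5p is active in a transfected cell it represses the mKate2 transcript, so miRNA activity is read out as the drop in mKate2 fluorescence relative to EBFP2. Gateway attB4, attB1 and attB2 sites flanking the promoters and coding sequences are scars of modular assembly, although the recorded cloning method for the insert is Gibson. A puromycin N-acetyltransferase gene with its own β-globin poly(A) signal allows puromycin selection; no dedicated mammalian promoter for it is annotated.

The depositor notes that the repeated poly(A) elements make the plasmid inherently unstable. The physical plasmid also differs slightly from the deposited sequence, including short insertions flanking the puromycin coding region that do not impair selection.
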