Features (pLannotate 1.2.2; 28 found; start..end, strand, type, name):
     87..675     -  rep_origin     ori: high-copy-number ColE1/pMB1/pBR322/pUC origin of replication
    846..1706    -  CDS            AmpR: β-lactamase; bla; confers resistance to ampicillin, carbenicillin, and related antibiotics
   1707..1778    -  promoter       AmpR promoter: bla
   1857..2456    +  CDS            PuroR: puromycin N-acetyltransferase; pac from Streptomyces alboniger; confers resistance to puromycin
   2461..2541    +  CDS            HBB (fragment): HBB_PONPY - Experimental evidence at transcript level: Swiss-Prot protein existence level 2. Involved in oxygen transport from the lung to the various peripheral tissues. From Pongo pygmaeus (Bornean orangutan).
   2612..2667    +  polyA_signal   β-globin poly(A) signal: rabbit β-globin polyadenylation signal (Gil and Proudfoot, 1987)
   3646..3666    +  protein_bind   attB4: mutant version of attB; core recombination site for the Gateway® BP reaction BP Clonase™
   3734..3945    +  promoter       EF-1α core promoter: core promoter for human elongation factor EF-1α
   3946..4884    +  intron         EF-1α intron A: intron upstream of the start codon of human EF-1α
   4911..4931    +  protein_bind   attB1: mutant version of attB; core recombination site for the Gateway® BP reaction BP Clonase™
   4951..5646    +  CDS            mKate2: mKate2 is a basic (constitutively fluorescent) red fluorescent protein published in 2009, derived from Entacmaea quadricolor. It is reported to be a rapidly-maturing monomer with moderate acid sensitivity.
   5666..5690    -  protein_bind   attB2: mutant version of attB; recombination site for the Gateway® BP reaction BP Clonase™
   5834..5908    +  CDS            HBB (fragment): HBB_PONPY - Experimental evidence at transcript level: Swiss-Prot protein existence level 2. Involved in oxygen transport from the lung to the various peripheral tissues. From Pongo pygmaeus (Bornean orangutan).
   5979..6034    +  polyA_signal   β-globin poly(A) signal: rabbit β-globin polyadenylation signal (Gil and Proudfoot, 1987)
   6418..6443    +  misc_feature   SA: splice acceptor site
   7115..7135    +  protein_bind   attB4: mutant version of attB; core recombination site for the Gateway® BP reaction BP Clonase™
   7203..7414    +  promoter       EF-1α core promoter: core promoter for human elongation factor EF-1α
   7415..8353    +  intron         EF-1α intron A: intron upstream of the start codon of human EF-1α
   8380..8400    +  protein_bind   attB1: mutant version of attB; core recombination site for the Gateway® BP reaction BP Clonase™
   8411..9127    +  CDS            EBFP2: EBFP2 is a basic (constitutively fluorescent) blue fluorescent protein published in 2007, derived from Aequorea victoria. It is reported to be a rapidly-maturing monomer with moderate acid sensitivity.
   9135..9159    -  protein_bind   attB2: mutant version of attB; recombination site for the Gateway® BP reaction BP Clonase™
   9163..9243    +  CDS            HBB (fragment): HBB_PONPY - Experimental evidence at transcript level: Swiss-Prot protein existence level 2. Involved in oxygen transport from the lung to the various peripheral tissues. From Pongo pygmaeus (Bornean orangutan).
   9314..9369    +  polyA_signal   β-globin poly(A) signal: rabbit β-globin polyadenylation signal (Gil and Proudfoot, 1987)
   9752..9774    -  protein_bind   lac operator (fragment): The lac repressor binds to the lac operator to inhibit transcription in E. coli. This inhibition can be relieved by adding lactose or isopropyl-β-D-thiogalactopyranoside (IPTG). lac repressor encoded by lacI
   9778..9808    -  promoter       lac promoter: promoter for the E. coli lac operon
   9823..9844    -  protein_bind   CAP binding site: CAP binding activates transcription in the presence of cAMP. E. coli catabolite activator protein
   9857..9896    -  CDS            lacI (fragment): lac repressor; lacI; The lac repressor binds to the lac operator to inhibit transcription in E. coli. This inhibition can be relieved by adding lactose or isopropyl-β-D-thiogalactopyranoside (IPTG).
  10069..10878   +  CDS            KanR: aminoglycoside phosphotransferase; aph(3')-Ia; confers resistance to kanamycin in bacteria or G418 (Geneticin®) in eukaryotes
>Addgene plasmid #103763 | LSB-hsa-miR-98-5p | depositor full sequence | sequence record 196574 | Full Sequence
AATTGAGGGGATAACGCAGGAAAGAACATGTGAGCAAAAGGCCAGCAAAAGGCCAGGAACCGTAAAAAGG
CCGCGTTGCTGGCGTTTTTCCATAGGCTCCGCCCCCCTGACGAGCATCACAAAAATCGACGCTCAAGTCA
GAGGTGGCGAAACCCGACAGGACTATAAAGATACCAGGCGTTTCCCCCTGGAAGCTCCCTCGTGCGCTCT
CCTGTTCCGACCCTGCCGCTTACCGGATACCTGTCCGCCTTTCTCCCTTCGGGAAGCGTGGCGCTTTCTC
ATAGCTCACGCTGTAGGTATCTCAGTTCGGTGTAGGTCGTTCGCTCCAAGCTGGGCTGTGTGCACGAACC
CCCCGTTCAGCCCGACCGCTGCGCCTTATCCGGTAACTATCGTCTTGAGTCCAACCCGGTAAGACACGAC
TTATCGCCACTGGCAGCAGCCACTGGTAACAGGATTAGCAGAGCGAGGTATGTAGGCGGTGCTACAGAGT
TCTTGAAGTGGTGGCCTAACTACGGCTACACTAGAAGAACAGTATTTGGTATCTGCGCTCTGCTGAAGCC
AGTTACCTTCGGAAAAAGAGTTGGTAGCTCTTGATCCGGCAAACAAACCACCGCTGGTAGCGGTGGTTTT
TTTGTTTGCAAGCAGCAGATTACGCGCAGAAAAAAAGGATCTCAAGAAGATCCTTTGATCTTTTCTACGG
GGTCTGACGCTCAGTGGAACGAAAACTCACGTTAAGGGATTTTGGTCATGAGATTATCAAAAAGGATCTT
CACCTAGATCCTTTTAAATTAAAAATGAAGTTTTAAATCAATCTAAAGTATATATGAGTAAACTTGGTCT
GACAGTTACCAATGCTTAATCAGTGAGGCACCTATCTCAGCGATCTGTCTATTTCGTTCATCCATAGTTG
CCTGACTCCCCGTCGTGTAGATAACTACGATACGGGAGGGCTTACCATCTGGCCCCAGTGCTGCAATGAT
ACCGCGAGAACCACGCTCACCGGCTCCAGATTTATCAGCAATAAACCAGCCAGCCGGAAGGGCCGAGCGC
AGAAGTGGTCCTGCAACTTTATCCGCCTCCATCCAGTCTATTAATTGTTGCCGGGAAGCTAGAGTAAGTA
GTTCGCCAGTTAATAGTTTGCGCAACGTTGTTGCCATTGCTACAGGCATCGTGGTGTCACGCTCGTCGTT
TGGTATGGCTTCATTCAGCTCCGGTTCCCAACGATCAAGGCGAGTTACATGATCCCCCATGTTGTGCAAA
AAAGCGGTTAGCTCCTTCGGTCCTCCGATCGTTGTCAGAAGTAAGTTGGCCGCAGTGTTATCACTCATGG
TTATGGCAGCACTGCATAATTCTCTTACTGTCATGCCATCCGTAAGATGCTTTTCTGTGACTGGTGAGTA
CTCAACCAAGTCATTCTGAGAATAGTGTATGCGGCGACCGAGTTGCTCTTGCCCGGCGTCAATACGGGAT
AATACCGCGCCACATAGCAGAACTTTAAAAGTGCTCATCATTGGAAAACGTTCTTCGGGGCGAAAACTCT
CAAGGATCTTACCGCTGTTGAGATCCAGTTCGATGTAACCCACTCGTGCACCCAACTGATCTTCAGCATC
TTTTACTTTCACCAGCGTTTCTGGGTGAGCAAAAACAGGAAGGCAAAATGCCGCAAAAAAGGGAATAAGG
GCGACACGGAAATGTTGAATACTCATACTCTTCCTTTTTCAATATTATTGAAGCATTTATCAGGGTTATT
GTCTCATGAGCGGATACATATTTGAATGTAGCTCCGAATTTCTCGAGGGCTTGTCGACGACGGCGGTCTC
CGTCGTCAGGATCATGAATTCGACCCGCCTGCCACCATGACCGAGTACAAGCCCACGGTGCGCCTCGCCA
CCCGCGACGACGTCCCCCGGGCCGTACGCACCCTCGCCGCCGCGTTCGCCGACTACCCCGCCACGCGCCA
CACCGTCGACCCGGACCGCCACATCGAGCGGGTCACCGAGCTGCAAGAACTCTTCCTCACGCGCGTCGGG
CTCGACATCGGCAAGGTGTGGGTCGCGGACGACGGCGCCGCGGTGGCGGTCTGGACCACGCCGGAGAGCG
TCGAAGCGGGGGCGGTGTTCGCCGAGATCGGCCCGCGCATGGCCGAGTTGAGCGGTTCCCGGCTGGCCGC
GCAGCAACAGATGGAAGGCCTCCTGGCGCCGCACCGGCCCAAGGAGCCCGCGTGGTTCCTGGCCACCGTC
GGCGTCTCGCCCGACCACCAGGGCAAGGGTCTGGGCAGCGCCGTCGTGCTCCCCGGAGTGGAGGCGGCCG
AGCGCGCCGGGGTGCCCGCCTTCCTGGAGACATCCGCGCCCCGCAACCTCCCCTTCTACGAGCGGCTCGG
CTTCACCGTCACCGCCGACGTCGAGGTGCCCGAAGGACCGCGCACCTGGTGCATGACCCGCAAGCCCGGT
GCCTGATACGCGTGAATTCACTCCTCAGGTGCAGGCTGCCTATCAGAAGGTGGTGGCTGGTGTGGCCAAT
GCCCTGGCTCACAAATACCACTGAGATCTTTTTCCCTCTGCCAAAAATTATGGGGACATCATGAAGCCCC
TTGAGCATCTGACTTCTGGCTAATAAAGGAAATTTATTTTCATTGCAATAGTGTGTTGGAATTTTTTGTG
TCTCTCACTCGGAAGGACATATGGGAGGGCAAATCATTTAAAACATCAGAATGAGTATTTGGTTTAGAGT
TTGGCAACATATGCCCATATGCTGGCTGCCATGAACAAAGGTTGGCTATAAAGAGGTCATCAGTATATGA
AACAGCCCCCTGCTGTCCATTCCTTATTCCATAGAAAAGCCTTGACTTGAGGTTAGATTTTTTTTATATT
TTGTTTTGTGTTATTTTTTTCTTTAACATCCCTAAAATTTTCCTTACATGTTTTACTAGCCAGATTTTTC
CTCCTCTCCTGACTACTCCCAGTCATAGCTGTCCCTCTTCTCTTATGGAGATCCCTCGACCTGCAGCCCA
AGCTTGAATTCTCTAGAATTACCCTGTTATCCCTATGCTTGGTTTACCGAGCTCTTATTGGTTTTCAAAC
TTCATTGACTGTGCCCAACGCGCCTGGGAGCTCACGGGGACAGCCCCCCCCCAAAGCCCCCAGGGATGTA
ATTACGTCCCTCCCCCGCTAGGGGGCAGCAGCGAGCCGCCCGGGGCTCCGCTCCGGTCCGGCGCTCCCCC
CGCATCCCCGAGCCGGCAGCGTGCGGGGACAGCCCGGGCACGGGGAAGGTGGCACGGGATCGCTTTCCTC
TGAACGCTTCTCGCTGCTCTTTGAGCCTGCAGACACCTGGGGGGATACGGGGAAAAAGCTAGGCTGAAAG
ACCGGTTCTTAGAATGACACGCGCCTGGGAGCTCACGGGGACAGCCCCCCCCCAAAGCCCCCAGGGATGT
AATTACGTCCCTCCCCCGCTAGGGGGCAGCAGCGAGCCGCCCGGGGCTCCGCTCCGGTCCGGCGCTCCCC
CCGCATCCCCGAGCCGGCAGCGTGCGGGGACAGCCCGGGCACGGGGAAGGTGGCACGGGATCGCTTTCCT
CTGAACGCTTCTCGCTGCTCTTTGAGCCTGCAGACACCTGGGGGGATACGGGGAAAAAGCTAACTTCTGA
GACGACAACTTTGTATAGAAAAGTTGGCTCCGAATTCGCCCTTGACAGCAGAGATCCAGTTTGGTTAATT
AATTGGCTCCGGTGCCCGTCAGTGGGCAGAGCGCACATCGCCCACAGTCCCCGAGAAGTTGTGGGGAGGG
GTCGGCAATTGAACCGGTGCCTAGAGAAGGTGGCGCGGGGTAAACTGGGAAAGTGATGTCGTGTACTGGC
TCCGCCTTTTTCCCGAGGGTGGGGGAGAACCGTATATAAGTGCAGTAGTCGCCGTGAACGTTCTTTTTCG
CAACGGGTTTGCCGCCAGAACACAGGTAAGTGCCGTGTGTGGTTCCCGCGGGCCTGGCCTCTTTACGGGT
TATGGCCCTTGCGTGCCTTGAATTACTTCCACCTGGCTGCAGTACGTGATTCTTGATCCCGAGCTTCGGG
TTGGAAGTGGGTGGGAGAGTTCGAGGCCTTGCGCTTAAGGAGCCCCTTCGCCTCGTGCTTGAGTTGAGGC
CTGGCCTGGGCGCTGGGGCCGCCGCGTGCGAATCTGGTGGCACCTTCGCGCCTGTCTCGCTGCTTTCGAT
AAGTCTCTAGCCATTTAAAATTTTTGATGACCTGCTGCGACGCTTTTTTTCTGGCAAGATAGTCTTGTAA
ATGCGGGCCAAGATCTGCACACTGGTATTTCGGTTTTTGGGGCCGCGGGCGGCGACGGGGCCCGTGCGTC
CCAGCGCACATGTTCGGCGAGGCGGGGCCTGCGAGCGCGGCCACCGAGAATCGGACGGGGGTAGTCTCAA
GCTGGCCGGCCTGCTCTGGTGCCTGGCCTCGCGCCGCCGTGTATCGCCCCGCCCTGGGCGGCAAGGCTGG
CCCGGTCGGCACCAGTTGCGTGAGCGGAAAGATGGCCGCTTCCCGGCCCTGCTGCAGGGAGCTCAAAATG
GAGGACGCGGCGCTCGGGAGAGCGGGCGGGTGAGTCACCCACACAAAGGAAAAGGGCCTTTCCGTCCTCA
GCCGTCGCTTCATGTGACTCCACGGAGTACCGGGCGCCGTCCAGGCACCTCGATTAGTTCTCGAGCTTTT
GGAGTACGTCGTCTTTAGGTTGGGGGGAGGGGTTTTATGCGATGGAGTTTCCCCACACTGAGTGGGTGGA
GACTGAAGTTAGGCCAGCTTGGCACTTGATGTAATTCTCCTTGGAATTTGCCCTTTTTGAGTTTGGATCT
TGGTTCATTCTCAAGCCTCAGACAGTGGTTCAAAGTTTTTTTCTTCCATTTCAGGTGTCGTGAGAAGGGC
GAATTCGACCCAAGTTTGTACAAAAAAGCAGGCTGGATCCAGGTGCCACCATGGTGAGCGAGCTGATTAA
GGAGAACATGCACATGAAGCTGTACATGGAGGGCACCGTGAACAACCACCACTTCAAGTGCACATCCGAG
GGCGAAGGCAAGCCCTACGAGGGCACCCAGACCATGAGAATCAAGGCGGTCGAGGGCGGCCCTCTCCCCT
TCGCCTTCGACATCCTGGCTACCAGCTTCATGTACGGCAGCAAAACCTTCATCAACCACACCCAGGGCAT
CCCCGACTTCTTTAAGCAGTCCTTCCCCGAGGGCTTCACATGGGAGAGAGTCACCACATACGAAGATGGG
GGCGTGCTGACCGCTACCCAGGACACCAGCCTCCAGGACGGCTGCCTCATCTACAACGTCAAGATCAGAG
GGGTGAACTTCCCATCCAACGGCCCTGTGATGCAGAAGAAAACACTCGGCTGGGAGGCCTCCACCGAGAC
ACTGTACCCCGCTGACGGCGGCCTGGAAGGCAGAGCCGACATGGCCCTGAAGCTCGTGGGCGGGGGCCAC
CTGATCTGCAACCTTAAGACCACATACAGATCCAAGAAACCCGCTAAGAACCTCAAGATGCCCGGCGTCT
ACTATGTGGACAGGAGACTGGAAAGAATCAAGGAGGCCGACAAAGAGACATACGTCGAGCAGCACGAGGT
GGCTGTGGCCAGATACTGCGACCTCCCTAGCAAACTGGGGCACAAACTTAATTGAGAATTCTACCACCCA
GCTTTCTTGTACAAAGTGGTACGTCTCAAGACCAGAGGTCTCTGCTTCGCTTAGTAACAATACAACTTAC
TACCTCAAACAATACAACTTACTACCTCAAACAATACAACTTACTACCTCAAACAATACAACTTACTACC
TCACAACCAGAAGAGACCTGTGCTTCACTCCTCAGGTGCAGGCTGCCTATCAGAAGGTGGTGGCTGGTGT
GGCCAATGCCCTGGCTCACAAATACCACTGAGATCTTTTTCCCTCTGCCAAAAATTATGGGGACATCATG
AAGCCCCTTGAGCATCTGACTTCTGGCTAATAAAGGAAATTTATTTTCATTGCAATAGTGTGTTGGAATT
TTTTGTGTCTCTCACTCGGAAGGACATATGGGAGGGCAAATCATTTAAAACATCAGAATGAGTATTTGGT
TTAGAGTTTGGCAACATATGCCCATATGCTGGCTGCCATGAACAAAGGTTGGCTATAAAGAGGTCATCAG
TATATGAAACAGCCCCCTGCTGTCCATTCCTTATTCCATAGAAAAGCCTTGACTTGAGGTTAGATTTTTT
TTATATTTTGTTTTGTGTTATTTTTTTCTTTAACATCCCTAAAATTTTCCTTACATGTTTTACTAGCCAG
ATTTTTCCTCCTCTCCTGACTACTCCCAGTCATAGCTGTCCCTCTTCTCTTATGGAGATCCCGAGCGGTG
CGTTTTTATGCTTGTAGTATTGTATAATGTTTTTAAGATCCAAGCTTCTGACCTCTTCTCTTCCTCCCAC
AGGGCCTCGAGACAATTGCATCGATGGTACCAGTGAAAGTCTGCAATGAATTCGAGTTGGCGCGCCTGTC
ATTCTAAATCTCTCTTTCAGCCTAAAGCTTTTTCCCCGTATCCCCCCAGGTGTCTGCAGGCTCAAAGAGC
AGCGAGAAGCGTTCAGAGGAAAGCGATCCCGTGCCACCTTCCCCGTGCCCGGGCTGTCCCCGCACGCTGC
CGGCTCGGGGATGCGGGGGGAGCGCCGGACCGGAGCGGAGCCCCGGGCGGCTCGCTGCTGCCCCCTAGCG
GGGGAGGGACGTAATTACATCCCTGGGGGCTTTGGGAGGGGGCTGTCCCCGTGAGCTCCCAGGCGCGCCT
GTCATTCTAAATCTCTCTTTCAGCCTAAAGCTTTTTCCCCGTATCCCCCCAGGTGTCTGCAGGCTCAAAG
AGCAGCGAGAAGCGTTCAGAGGAAAGCGATCCCGTGCCACCTTCCCCGTGCCCGGGCTGTCCCCGCACGC
TGCCGGCTCGGGGATGCGGGGGGAGCGCCGGACCGGAGCGGAGCCCCGGGCGGCTCGCTGCTGCCCCCTA
GCGGGGGAGGGACGTAATTACATCCCTGGGGGCTTTGGGGGGGGGCTGTCCCCGTGAGCTCCCAGGCGCG
CCAACTCGGTACCGTATCGATGTCGACGTTAACGCTAGTGATATCAACTTTGTATAGAAAAGTTGGCTCC
GAATTCGCCCTTGACAGCAGAGATCCAGTTTGGTTAATTAATTGGCTCCGGTGCCCGTCAGTGGGCAGAG
CGCACATCGCCCACAGTCCCCGAGAAGTTGTGGGGAGGGGTCGGCAATTGAACCGGTGCCTAGAGAAGGT
GGCGCGGGGTAAACTGGGAAAGTGATGTCGTGTACTGGCTCCGCCTTTTTCCCGAGGGTGGGGGAGAACC
GTATATAAGTGCAGTAGTCGCCGTGAACGTTCTTTTTCGCAACGGGTTTGCCGCCAGAACACAGGTAAGT
GCCGTGTGTGGTTCCCGCGGGCCTGGCCTCTTTACGGGTTATGGCCCTTGCGTGCCTTGAATTACTTCCA
CCTGGCTGCAGTACGTGATTCTTGATCCCGAGCTTCGGGTTGGAAGTGGGTGGGAGAGTTCGAGGCCTTG
CGCTTAAGGAGCCCCTTCGCCTCGTGCTTGAGTTGAGGCCTGGCCTGGGCGCTGGGGCCGCCGCGTGCGA
ATCTGGTGGCACCTTCGCGCCTGTCTCGCTGCTTTCGATAAGTCTCTAGCCATTTAAAATTTTTGATGAC
CTGCTGCGACGCTTTTTTTCTGGCAAGATAGTCTTGTAAATGCGGGCCAAGATCTGCACACTGGTATTTC
GGTTTTTGGGGCCGCGGGCGGCGACGGGGCCCGTGCGTCCCAGCGCACATGTTCGGCGAGGCGGGGCCTG
CGAGCGCGGCCACCGAGAATCGGACGGGGGTAGTCTCAAGCTGGCCGGCCTGCTCTGGTGCCTGGCCTCG
CGCCGCCGTGTATCGCCCCGCCCTGGGCGGCAAGGCTGGCCCGGTCGGCACCAGTTGCGTGAGCGGAAAG
ATGGCCGCTTCCCGGCCCTGCTGCAGGGAGCTCAAAATGGAGGACGCGGCGCTCGGGAGAGCGGGCGGGT
GAGTCACCCACACAAAGGAAAAGGGCCTTTCCGTCCTCAGCCGTCGCTTCATGTGACTCCACGGAGTACC
GGGCGCCGTCCAGGCACCTCGATTAGTTCTCGAGCTTTTGGAGTACGTCGTCTTTAGGTTGGGGGGAGGG
GTTTTATGCGATGGAGTTTCCCCACACTGAGTGGGTGGAGACTGAAGTTAGGCCAGCTTGGCACTTGATG
TAATTCTCCTTGGAATTTGCCCTTTTTGAGTTTGGATCTTGGTTCATTCTCAAGCCTCAGACAGTGGTTC
AAAGTTTTTTTCTTCCATTTCAGGTGTCGTGAGAAGGGCGAATTCGACCCAAGTTTGTACAAAAAAGCAG
GCTCGCCACCATGGTGAGCAAGGGCGAGGAGCTGTTCACCGGGGTGGTGCCCATCCTGGTCGAGCTGGAC
GGCGACGTAAACGGCCACAAGTTCAGCGTGAGGGGCGAGGGCGAGGGCGATGCCACCAACGGCAAGCTGA
CCCTGAAGTTCATCTGCACCACCGGCAAGCTGCCCGTGCCCTGGCCCACCCTCGTGACCACCCTGAGCCA
CGGCGTGCAGTGCTTCGCCCGCTACCCCGACCACATGAAGCAGCACGACTTCTTCAAGTCCGCCATGCCC
GAAGGCTACGTCCAGGAGCGCACCATCTTCTTCAAGGACGACGGCACCTACAAGACCCGCGCCGAGGTGA
AGTTCGAGGGCGACACCCTAGTGAACCGCATCGAGCTGAAGGGCGTCGACTTCAAGGAGGACGGCAACAT
CCTGGGGCACAAGCTGGAGTACAACTTCAACAGCCACAACATCTATATCATGGCCGTCAAGCAGAAGAAC
GGCATCAAGGTGAACTTCAAGATCCGCCACAACGTGGAGGACGGCAGCGTGCAGCTCGCCGACCACTACC
AGCAGAACACCCCCATCGGCGACGGCCCCGTGCTGCTGCCCGACAGCCACTACCTGAGCACCCAGTCCGT
GCTGAGCAAAGACCCCAACGAGAAGCGCGATCACATGGTCCTGCTGGAGTTCCGCACCGCCGCCGGGATC
ACTCTCGGCATGGACGAGCTGTACAAGTAATACCACCCAGCTTTCTTGTACAAAGTGGTACGCGTGAATT
CACTCCTCAGGTGCAGGCTGCCTATCAGAAGGTGGTGGCTGGTGTGGCCAATGCCCTGGCTCACAAATAC
CACTGAGATCTTTTTCCCTCTGCCAAAAATTATGGGGACATCATGAAGCCCCTTGAGCATCTGACTTCTG
GCTAATAAAGGAAATTTATTTTCATTGCAATAGTGTGTTGGAATTTTTTGTGTCTCTCACTCGGAAGGAC
ATATGGGAGGGCAAATCATTTAAAACATCAGAATGAGTATTTGGTTTAGAGTTTGGCAACATATGCCCAT
ATGCTGGCTGCCATGAACAAAGGTTGGCTATAAAGAGGTCATCAGTATATGAAACAGCCCCCTGCTGTCC
ATTCCTTATTCCATAGAAAAGCCTTGACTTGAGGTTAGATTTTTTTTATATTTTGTTTTGTGTTATTTTT
TTCTTTAACATCCCTAAAATTTTCCTTACATGTTTTACTAGCCAGATTTTTCCTCCTCTCCTGACTACTC
CCAGTCATAGCTGTCCCTCTTCTCTTATGGAGATCCCTCGACCTGCAGCCCAAGCTTGGCGTAATCATGG
TCATAGCTGTTTCCTGTGTGAAATTGTTATCCGCTCACAATTCCACACAACATACGAGCCGGAAGCATAA
AGTGTAAAGCCTGGGGTGCCTAATGAGTGAGCTAACTCACATTAATTGCGTTGCGCTCACTGCCCGCTTT
CCAGTCGGGAAACCTGTCGTGCCAGCGGATCGACAGTACTAAGCTTGGTCTAATACCCAATCTCTCGTCT
TATCCAGATGTTTTATACGCCTCTGGCCCGTGTCTCAAAATCTCTGATGTTACATTGCACAAGATAAAAT
AATATCATCATGAACAATAAAACTGTCTGCTTACATAAACAGTAATACAAGGGGTGTTATGAGCCATATT
CAACGGGAAACGTCGAGGCCGCGATTAAATTCCAACATGGATGCTGATTTATATGGGTATAAATGGGCTC
GCGATAATGTCGGGCAATCAGGTGCGACAATCTATCGCTTGTATGGGAAGCCCGATGCGCCAGAGTTGTT
TCTGAAACATGGCAAAGGTAGCGTTGCCAATGATGTTACAGATGAGATGGTCAGACTAAACTGGCTGACG
GAATTTATGCCTCTTCCGACCATCAAGCATTTTATCCGTACTCCTGATGATGCATGGTTACTCACCACTG
CGATCCCCGGAAAAACAGCATTCCAGGTATTAGAAGAATATCCTGATTCAGGTGAAAATATTGTTGATGC
GCTGGCAGTGTTCCTGCGCCGGTTGCATTCGATTCCTGTTTGTAATTGTCCTTTTAACAGCGATCGCGTA
TTTCGTCTCGCTCAGGCGCAATCACGAATGAATAACGGTTTGGTTGATGCGAGTGATTTTGATGACGAGC
GTAATGGCTGGCCTGTTGAACAAGTCTGGAAAGAAATGCATAAACTTTTGCCATTCTCACCGGATTCAGT
CGTCACTCATGGTGATTTCTCACTTGATAACCTTATTTTTGACGAGGGGAAATTAATAGGTTGTATTGAT
GTTGGACGAGTCGGAATCGCAGACCGATACCAGGATCTTGCCATCCTATGGAACTGCCTCGGTGAGTTTT
CTCCTTCATTACAGAAACGGCTTTTTCAAAAATATGGTATTGATAATCCTGATATGAATAAATTGCAGTT
TCATTTGATGCTCGATGAGTTTTTCTAATCAGAATTGGTTAATTGGTTGTAACACTGGCAGAGCATTACG
CTGACTTGACGGGACGGCGCAAGCTCATGACCAAAATCCCTTAACGTGAGTTACGCGTCGTTCCACTGAG
CGTCAGAGGTATCACTAGTATTACAGAGGTAAGTTATAACAGTCGCCTAACCC
