>Addgene plasmid #103763 | LSB-hsa-miR-98-5p | depositor partial sequence | sequence record 196575 | hsa-miR-98-5p target
AACAATACAACTTACTACCTCA
